>Addgene plasmid #124772 | LRG2.1-mOrange | addgene full sequence | sequence record 243746 | Addgene NGS Result
CGCCTCTCCCCGCGCGTTGGCCGATTCATTAATGCAGCTGGCACGACAGGTTTCCCGACTGGAAAGCGGG
CAGTGAGCGCAACGCAATTAATGTGAGTTAGCTCACTCATTAGGCACCCCAGGCTTTACACTTTATGCTT
CCGGCTCGTATGTTGTGTGGAATTGTGAGCGGATAACAATTTCACACAGGAAACAGCTATGACCATGATT
ACGCCAAGCGCGCAATTAACCCTCACTAAAGGGAACAAAAGCTGGAGCTGCAAGCTTAATGTAGTCTTAT
GCAATACTCTTGTAGTCTTGCAACATGGTAACGATGAGTTAGCAACATGCCTTACAAGGAGAGAAAAAGC
ACCGTGCATGCCGATTGGTGGAAGTAAGGTGGTACGATCGTGCCTTATTAGGAAGGCAACAGACGGGTCT
GACATGGATTGGACGAACCACTGAATTGCCGCATTGCAGAGATATTGTATTTAAGTGCCTAGCTCGATAC
ATAAACGGGTCTCTCTGGTTAGACCAGATCTGAGCCTGGGAGCTCTCTGGCTAACTAGGGAACCCACTGC
TTAAGCCTCAATAAAGCTTGCCTTGAGTGCTTCAAGTAGTGTGTGCCCGTCTGTTGTGTGACTCTGGTAA
CTAGAGATCCCTCAGACCCTTTTAGTCAGTGTGGAAAATCTCTAGCAGTGGCGCCCGAACAGGGACTTGA
AAGCGAAAGGGAAACCAGAGGAGCTCTCTCGACGCAGGACTCGGCTTGCTGAAGCGCGCACGGCAAGAGG
CGAGGGGCGGCGACTGGTGAGTACGCCAAAAATTTTGACTAGCGGAGGCTAGAAGGAGAGAGATGGGTGC
GAGAGCGTCAGTATTAAGCGGGGGAGAATTAGATCGCGATGGGAAAAAATTCGGTTAAGGCCAGGGGGAA
AGAAAAAATATAAATTAAAACATATAGTATGGGCAAGCAGGGAGCTAGAACGATTCGCAGTTAATCCTGG
CCTGTTAGAAACATCAGAAGGCTGTAGACAAATACTGGGACAGCTACAACCATCCCTTCAGACAGGATCA
GAAGAACTTAGATCATTATATAATACAGTAGCAACCCTCTATTGTGTGCATCAAAGGATAGAGATAAAAG
ACACCAAGGAAGCTTTAGACAAGATAGAGGAAGAGCAAAACAAAAGTAAGACCACCGCACAGCAAGCGGC
CGCTGATCTTCAGACCTGGAGGAGGAGATATGAGGGACAATTGGAGAAGTGAATTATATAAATATAAAGT
AGTAAAAATTGAACCATTAGGAGTAGCACCCACCAAGGCAAAGAGAAGAGTGGTGCAGAGAGAAAAAAGA
GCAGTGGGAATAGGAGCTTTGTTCCTTGGGTTCTTGGGAGCAGCAGGAAGCACTATGGGCGCAGCGTCAA
TGACGCTGACGGTACAGGCCAGACAATTATTGTCTGGTATAGTGCAGCAGCAGAACAATTTGCTGAGGGC
TATTGAGGCGCAACAGCATCTGTTGCAACTCACAGTCTGGGGCATCAAGCAGCTCCAGGCAAGAATCCTG
GCTGTGGAAAGATACCTAAAGGATCAACAGCTCCTGGGGATTTGGGGTTGCTCTGGAAAACTCATTTGCA
CCACTGCTGTGCCTTGGAATGCTAGTTGGAGTAATAAATCTCTGGAACAGATTTGGAATCACACGACCTG
GATGGAGTGGGACAGAGAAATTAACAATTACACAAGCTTAATACACTCCTTAATTGAAGAATCGCAAAAC
CAGCAAGAAAAGAATGAACAAGAATTATTGGAATTAGATAAATGGGCAAGTTTGTGGAATTGGTTTAACA
TAACAAATTGGCTGTGGTATATAAAATTATTCATAATGATAGTAGGAGGCTTGGTAGGTTTAAGAATAGT
TTTTGCTGTACTTTCTATAGTGAATAGAGTTAGGCAGGGATATTCACCATTATCGTTTCAGACCCACCTC
CCAACCCCGAGGGGACCCAGAGAGGGCCTATTTCCCATGATTCCTTCATATTTGCATATACGATACAAGG
CTGTTAGAGAGATAATTAGAATTAATTTGACTGTAAACACAAAGATATTAGTACAAAATACGTGACGTAG
AAAGTAATAATTTCTTGGGTAGTTTGCAGTTTTAAAATTATGTTTTAAAATGGACTATCATATGCTTACC
GTAACTTGAAAGTATTTCGATTTCTTGGCTTTATATATCTTGTGGAAAGGACGAAACACCGGAGACGGTT
GTAAATGAGCACACAAAATACACATGCTAAAATATTATATTCTATGACCTTTATAAAATCAACCAAAATC
TTCTTTTTAATAACTTTAGTATCAATAATTAGAATTTTTATGTTCCTTTTTGCAAACTTTTAATAAAAAT
GAGCAAAATAAAAAAACGCTAGTTTTAGTAACTCGCGTTGTTTTCTTCACCTTTAATAATAGCTACTCCA
CCACTTGTTCCTAAGCGGTCAGCTCCTGCTTCAATCATTTTTTGAGCATCTTCAAATGTTCTAACTCCAC
CAGCTGCTTTAACTAAAGCATTGTCTTTAACAACTGACTTCATTAGTTTAACATCTTCAAATGTTGCACC
TGATTTTGAAAATCCTGTTGATGTTTTAACAAATTCTAATCCAGCTTCAACAGCTATTTCACAAGCTTTC
ATGATTTCTTCTTTTGTTAATAAACAATTTTCCATAATACATTTAACAACATGTGATCCAGCTGCTTTTT
TTACAGCTTTCATGTCTTCTAAAACTAATTCATAATTTTTGTCTTTTAATGCACCAATATTTAATACCAT
ATCAATTTCTGTTGCACCATCTTTAATTGCTTCAGAAACTTCGAATGCTTTTGTAGCTGTTGTGCATGCA
CCTAGAGGAAAACCTACAACATTTGTTATTCCTACATTTGTGCCTTTTAATAATTCTTTACAATAGCTTG
TTCAATATGAATTAACACAAACTGTTGCAAAATCAAATTCAATTGCTTCATCACATAATTGTTTAATTTC
AGCTTTCGTAGCATCTTGTTTTAATAATGTGTGATCTATATATTTGTTTAGTTTCATTTTTTCTCCTATA
TATTCATTTTTAATTTTAATTCTTTAATAATTTCGTCTACTTTAACTTTAGCGTTTTGAACAGATTCACC
AACACCTATAAAATAAATTTTTAGTTTAGGTTCAGTTCCACTTGGGCGAACAGCAAATCATGACTTATCT
TCTAAATAAAATTTTAGTAAGTCTTGTCCTGGCATATTATACATTCCATCGATGTAGTCTTCAACATTAA
CAACTTTAAGTCCAGCAATTTGAGTTAAGGGTGTTGCTCTCAATGATTTCATTAATGGTTCAATTTTTAA
TTTCTTTTCTTCTGGTTTAAAATTCAAGTTTAAAGTGAAAGTGTAATATGCACCCATTTCTTTAAATAAA
TCTTCTAAATAGTCTACTAATGTTTTATTTTGTTTTTTATAAAATCAAGCAGCCTCTGCTATTAATATAG
AAGCTTGTATTCCATCTTTATCTCTAGCTGAGTCATCAATTACATATCCATAACTTTCTTCATAAGCAAA
AACAAAATTTAATCCGTTATCTTCTTCTTTAGCAATTTCTCTACCCATTCATTTAAATCCAGTTAAAGTT
TTTACAATATTAACTCCATATTTTTCATGAGCGATTCTATCACCCAAATCACTTGTTACAAAACTTGAAT
ATAGAGCCGGATTTTTTGGAATGCTATTTAAGCGTTTTAGATTTGATAATTTTCAATCAATTAAAATTGG
TCCTGTTTGATTTCCATCTAATCTTACAAAATGACCATCATGTTTTATTGCCATTCCAAATCTGTCAGCA
TCTGGGTCATTCATAATAATAATATCTGCATCATGTTTAATACCATATTCAAGCGGTATTTTTCATGCAG
GATCAAATTCTGGATTTGGATTTACAACATTTTTAAATGTTTCATCTTCAAATGCATGCTCTTCAACCTC
AATAACGTTATATCCTGATTCACGTAATATTTTTGGGGTAAATTTAGTTCCTGTTCCATTAACTGCGCTA
AAAATAATTTTTAAATCTTTTTTAGCTTCTTGCTCTTTTTTGTACGTCTCTGTTTAAGAGCTATGCTGGA
AACAGCATAGCAAGTTTAAATAAGGCTAGTCCGTTATCAACTTTGCTGGAAACAGCAAAGTGGCACCGAG
TCGGTGCTTTTTTTGAATTCTAGATCTTGAGACAAATGGCAGTATTCATCCACAATTTTAAAAGAAAAGG
GGGGATTGGGGGGTACAGTGCAGGGGAAAGAATAGTAGACATAATAGCAACAGACATACAAACTAAAGAA
TTACAAAAACAAATTACAAAAATTCAAAATTTTCGGGTTTATTACAGGGACAGCAGAGATCCACTTTGGC
GCCGGCTCGAGTGGCTCCGGTGCCCGTCAGTGGGCAGAGCGCACATCGCCCACAGTCCCCGAGAAGTTGG
GGGGAGGGGTCGGCAATTGAACCGGTGCCTAGAGAAGGTGGCGCGGGGTAAACTGGGAAAGTGATGTCGT
GTACTGGCTCCGCCTTTTTCCCGAGGGTGGGGGAGAACCGTATATAAGTGCAGTAGTCGCCGTGAACGTT
CTTTTTCGCAACGGGTTTGCCGCCAGAACACAGGTGTCGTGACGCGGGATCCGTGAGCAAGGGCGAGGAG
AATAACATGGCCATCATCAAGGAGTTCATGCGCTTCAAGGTGCGCATGGAGGGCTCCGTGAACGGCCACG
AGTTCGAGATCGAGGGCGAGGGCGAGGGCCGCCCCTACGAGGGCTTTCAGACCGCTAAGCTGAAGGTGAC
CAAGGGTGGCCCCCTGCCCTTCGCCTGGGACATCCTGTCCCCTCAGTTCACCTACGGCTCCAAGGCCTAC
GTGAAGCACCCCGCCGACATCCCCGACTACTTCAAGCTGTCCTTCCCCGAGGGCTTCAAGTGGGAGCGCG
TGATGAACTTCGAGGACGGCGGCGTGGTGACCGTGACCCAGGACTCCTCCCTCCAGGACGGCGAGTTCAT
CTACAAGGTGAAGCTGCGCGGCACCAACTTCCCCTCCGACGGCCCCGTAATGCAGAAGAAGACCATGGGC
TGGGAGGCCTCCTCCGAGCGGATGTACCCCGAGGACGGCGCCCTGAAGGGCGAGATCAAGATGAGGCTGA
AGCTGAAGGACGGCGGCCACTACACCTCCGAGGTCAAGACCACCTACAAGGCCAAGAAGCCCGTGCAGCT
GCCCGGCGCCTACATCGTCGGCATCAAGTTGGACATCACCTCCCACAACGAGGACTACACCATCGTGGAA
CAGTACGAACGCGCCGAGGGCCGCCACTCCACCGGCGGCATGGACGAGCTGTACAAGTAGACGCGTTAAG
TCGACAATCAACCTCTGGATTACAAAATTTGTGAAAGATTGACTGGTATTCTTAACTATGTTGCTCCTTT
TACGCTATGTGGATACGCTGCTTTAATGCCTTTGTATCATGCTATTGCTTCCCGTATGGCTTTCATTTTC
TCCTCCTTGTATAAATCCTGGTTGCTGTCTCTTTATGAGGAGTTGTGGCCCGTTGTCAGGCAACGTGGCG
TGGTGTGCACTGTGTTTGCTGACGCAACCCCCACTGGTTGGGGCATTGCCACCACCTGTCAGCTCCTTTC
CGGGACTTTCGCTTTCCCCCTCCCTATTGCCACGGCGGAACTCATCGCCGCCTGCCTTGCCCGCTGCTGG
ACAGGGGCTCGGCTGTTGGGCACTGACAATTCCGTGGTGTTGTCGGGGAAATCATCGTCCTTTCCTTGGC
TGCTCGCCTGTGTTGCCACCTGGATTCTGCGCGGGACGTCCTTCTGCTACGTCCCTTCGGCCCTCAATCC
AGCGGACCTTCCTTCCCGCGGCCTGCTGCCGGCTCTGCGGCCTCTTCCGCGTCTTCGCCTTCGCCCTCAG
ACGAGTCGGATCTCCCTTTGGGCCGCCTCCCCGCGTCGACTTTAAGACCAATGACTTACAAGGCAGCTGT
AGATCTTAGCCACTTTTTAAAAGAAAAGGGGGGACTGGAAGGGCTAATTCACTCCCAACGAAGACAAGAT
CTGCTTTTTGCTTGTACTGGGTCTCTCTGGTTAGACCAGATCTGAGCCTGGGAGCTCTCTGGCTAACTAG
GGAACCCACTGCTTAAGCCTCAATAAAGCTTGCCTTGAGTGCTTCAAGTAGTGTGTGCCCGTCTGTTGTG
TGACTCTGGTAACTAGAGATCCCTCAGACCCTTTTAGTCAGTGTGGAAAATCTCTAGCAGTACGTATAGT
AGTTCATGTCATCTTATTATTCAGTATTTATAACTTGCAAAGAAATGAATATCAGAGAGTGAGAGGAACT
TGTTTATTGCAGCTTATAATGGTTACAAATAAAGCAATAGCATCACAAATTTCACAAATAAAGCATTTTT
TTCACTGCATTCTAGTTGTGGTTTGTCCAAACTCATCAATGTATCTTATCATGTCTGGCTCTAGCTATCC
CGCCCCTAACTCCGCCCATCCCGCCCCTAACTCCGCCCAGTTCCGCCCATTCTCCGCCCCATGGCTGACT
AATTTTTTTTATTTATGCAGAGGCCGAGGCCGCCTCGGCCTCTGAGCTATTCCAGAAGTAGTGAGGAGGC
TTTTTTGGAGGCCTAGGGACGTACCCAATTCGCCCTATAGTGAGTCGTATTACGCGCGCTCACTGGCCGT
CGTTTTACAACGTCGTGACTGGGAAAACCCTGGCGTTACCCAACTTAATCGCCTTGCAGCACATCCCCCT
TTCGCCAGCTGGCGTAATAGCGAAGAGGCCCGCACCGATCGCCCTTCCCAACAGTTGCGCAGCCTGAATG
GCGAATGGG
[124 nt withheld, positions 6870-6993]
C
[91 nt withheld, positions 6995-7085]
A
[49 nt withheld, positions 7087-7135]
CCTTTGACGTTGGAGTCCACGTTCTTT
[37 nt withheld, positions 7163-7199]
ACCCTATCTCGGTCTATTCTTTTGATTTATAAGGGATTTTGCCGATTTCGGCCTATTGGTTAAAAAATGA
GCTGATTTAACAAAAATTTAACGCGAATTTTAACAAAATATTAACGCTTACAATTTAGGTGGCACTTTTC
GGGGAAATGTGCGCGGAACCCCTATTTGTTTATTTTTCTAAATACATTCAAATATGTATCCGCTCATGAG
ACAATAACCCTGATAAATGCTTCAATAATATTGAAAAAGGAAGAGTATGAGTATTCAACATTTCCGTGTC
GCCCTTATTCCCTTTTTTGCGGCATTTTGCCTTCCTGTTTTTGCTCACCCAGAAACGCTGGTGAAAGTAA
AAGATGCTGAAGATCAGTTGGGTGCACGAGTGGGTTACATCGAACTGGATCTCAACAGCGGTAAGATCCT
TGAGAGTTTTCGCCCCGAAGAACGTTTTCCAATGATGAGCACTTTTAAAGTTCTGCTATGTGGCGCGGTA
TTATCCCGTATTGACGCCGGGCAAGAGCAACTCGGTCGCCGCATACACTATTCTCAGAATGACTTGGTTG
AGTACTCACCAGTCACAGAAAAGCATCTTACGGATGGCATGACAGTAAGAGAATTATGCAGTGCTGCCAT
AACCATGAGTGATAACACTGCGGCCAACTTACTTCTGACAACGATCGGAGGACCGAAGGAGCTAACCGCT
TTTTTGCACAACATGGGGGATCATGTAACTCGCCTTGATCGTTGGGAACCGGAGCTGAATGAAGCCATAC
CAAACGACGAGCGTGACACCACGATGCCTGTAGCAATGGCAACAACGTTGCGCAAACTATTAACTGGCGA
ACTACTTACTCTAGCTTCCCGGCAACAATTAATAGACTGGATGGAGGCGGATAAAGTTGCAGGACCACTT
CTGCGCTCGGCCCTTCCGGCTGGCTGGTTTATTGCTGATAAATCTGGAGCCGGTGAGCGTGGGTCTCGCG
GTATCATTGCAGCACTGGGGCCAGATGGTAAGCCCTCCCGTATCGTAGTTATCTACACGACGGGGAGTCA
GGCAACTATGGATGAACGAAATAGACAGATCGCTGAGATAGGTGCCTCACTGATTAAGCATTGGTAACTG
TCAGACCAAGTTTACTCATATATACTTTAGATTGATTTAAAACTTCATTTTTAATTTAAAAGGATCTAGG
TGAAGATCCTTTTTGATAATCTCATGACCAAAATCCCTTAACGTGAGTTTTCGTTCCACTGAGCGTCAGA
CCCCGTAGAAAAGATCAAAGGATCTTCTTGAGATCCTTTTTTTCTGCGCGTAATCTGCTGCTTGCAAACA
AAAAAACCACCGCTACCAGCGGTGGTTTGTTTGCCGGATCAAGAGCTACCAACTCTTTTTCCGAAGGTAA
CTGGCTTCAGCAGAGCGCAGATACCAAATACTGTTCTTCTAGTGTAGCCGTAGTTAGGCCACCACTTCAA
GAACTCTGTAGCACCGCCTACATACCTCGCTCTGCTAATCCTGTTACCAGTGGCTGCTGCCAGTGGCGAT
AAGTCGTGTCTTACCGGGTTGGACTCAAGACGATAGTTACCGGATAAGGCGCAGCGGTCGGGCTGAACGG
GGGGTTCGTGCACACAGCCCAGCTTGGAGCGAACGACCTACACCGAACTGAGATACCTACAGCGTGAGCT
ATGAGAAAGCGCCACGCTTCCCGAAGGGAGAAAGGCGGACAGGTATCCGGTAAGCGGCAGGGTCGGAACA
GGAGAGCGCACGAGGGAGCTTCCAGGGGGAAACGCCTGGTATCTTTATAGTCCTGTCGGGTTTCGCCACC
TCTGACTTGAGCGTCGATTTTTGTGATGCTCGTCAGGGGGGCGGAGCCTATGGAAAAACGCCAGCAACGC
GGCCTTTTTACGGTTCCTGGCCTTTTGCTGGCCTTTTGCTCACATGTTCTTTCCTGCGTTATCCCCTGAT
TCTGTGGATAACCGTATTACCGCCTTTGAGTGAGCTGATACCGCTCGCCGCAGCCGAACGACCGAGCGCA
GCGAGTCAGTGAGCGAGGAAGCGGAAGAGCGCCCAATACGCAAAC
Features (pLannotate 1.2.2; 28 found; start..end, strand, type, name):
     89..110     +  protein_bind   CAP binding site: CAP binding activates transcription in the presence of cAMP. E. coli catabolite activator protein
    125..155     +  promoter       lac promoter: promoter for the E. coli lac operon
    163..179     +  protein_bind   lac operator: The lac repressor binds to the lac operator to inhibit transcription in E. coli. This inhibition can be relieved by adding lactose or isopropyl-β-D-thiogalactopyranoside (IPTG). lac repressor encoded by lacI
    224..242     +  promoter       T3 promoter: promoter for bacteriophage T3 RNA polymerase
    270..496     +  promoter       RSV promoter: Rous sarcoma virus enhancer/promoter
    497..677     +  LTR            5' LTR (truncated): truncated 5' long terminal repeat (LTR) from HIV-1
    724..849     +  misc_feature   HIV-1 Ψ: packaging signal of human immunodeficiency virus type 1
    833..1196    +  CDS            HIV-1 gag (fragment): gag protein from human immunodeficiency virus 1; gag
   1342..1575    +  misc_feature   RRE: The Rev response element (RRE) of HIV-1 allows for Rev-dependent mRNA export from the nucleus to the cytoplasm.
   1952..1978    +  CDS            Rev (fragment): human immunodeficiency virus 1 (HIV-1) Rev protein; rev; enhances nuclear export of unspliced and incompletely spliced viral mRNAs
   1982..2222    +  promoter       U6 promoter: RNA polymerase III promoter for human U6 snRNA
   2408..3067    -  CDS            deoC1: DEOC1_STAAN - Also known as dra. Experimental evidence at protein level: Swiss-Prot protein existence level 1. Catalyzes a reversible aldol reaction between acetaldehyde and D-glyceraldehyde 3-phosphate to generate 2-deoxy-D-ribose 5- phosphate. From Staphylococcus aureus (strain N315).
   4130..4173    +  misc_RNA       tracrRNA (fragment): trans-activating CRISPR RNA for the Streptococcus pyogenes CRISPR/Cas9 system
   4256..4373    +  misc_feature   cPPT/CTS: central polypurine tract and central termination sequence of HIV-1
   4442..4653    +  promoter       EF-1α core promoter: core promoter for human elongation factor EF-1α
   4673..5380    +  CDS            mOrange: orange monomeric derivative of DsRed fluorescent protein (Shanet et al., 2004) mammalian codon-optimized
   5396..5984    +  misc_feature   WPRE: woodchuck hepatitis virus posttranscriptional regulatory element
   6035..6054    +  misc_feature   cPPT/CTS (fragment): central polypurine tract and central termination sequence of HIV-1
   6056..6289    +  LTR            3' LTR (ΔU3): self-inactivating 3' long terminal repeat (LTR) from HIV-1
   6367..6488    +  polyA_signal   SV40 poly(A) signal: SV40 polyadenylation signal
   6528..6663    +  rep_origin     SV40 ori: SV40 origin of replication
   6684..6702    -  promoter       T7 promoter: promoter for bacteriophage T7 RNA polymerase
   6710..6865    +  CDS            lacZα (fragment): LacZα fragment of β-galactosidase; lacZ fragment
   6870..7298    +  rep_origin     f1 ori (sequence partly withheld): f1 bacteriophage origin of replication; arrow indicates direction of (+) strand synthesis
   7351..7455    +  promoter       AmpR promoter: bla
   7456..8316    +  CDS            AmpR: β-lactamase; bla; confers resistance to ampicillin, carbenicillin, and related antibiotics
   8487..9075    +  rep_origin     ori: high-copy-number ColE1/pMB1/pBR322/pUC origin of replication
   9258..76      +  CDS            lacI (fragment) (across the origin): lac repressor; lacI; The lac repressor binds to the lac operator to inhibit transcription in E. coli. This inhibition can be relieved by adding lactose or isopropyl-β-D-thiogalactopyranoside (IPTG).
