[The description below was written by a language model from this plasmid's Addgene catalogue record and pLannotate feature annotations shown in this document.]
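Description:
LRG2.1-mOrange is an empty-backbone, third-generation lentiviral CRISPR vector for mammalian cells, designed to co-express a single guide RNA and the orange fluorescent protein mOrange. It derives from LRG2.1, with the original GFP reporter replaced by mOrange. In bacteria the roughly 9.3 kb plasmid is maintained through a high-copy ColE1/pUC-type origin and selected with ampicillin via the β-lactamase gene. An f1 origin, an SV40 origin and remnants of lac and phage-promoter cloning-vector sequence are also present in the backbone.

The viral portion has the typical third-generation layout. An RSV promoter replaces the U3 region to drive a truncated HIV-1 5' LTR, followed by the Ψ packaging signal with a gag fragment, the Rev response element for Rev-dependent export of the genomic RNA, a cPPT/CTS, and a self-inactivating ΔU3 3' LTR with a downstream SV40 polyadenylation signal. Within this frame, a human U6 RNA polymerase III promoter sits upstream of a Streptococcus pyogenes Cas9 guide scaffold, annotated here as a tracrRNA fragment. About 1.9 kb separates the two, including a segment matched to a bacterial deoC gene in reverse orientation. This is most plausibly a stuffer to be swapped for a guide sequence, though the record does not say so or describe the cloning sites. Downstream, an EF-1α core promoter drives mOrange, with a WPRE to enhance transcript expression.

No Cas9 is encoded, so the nuclease must be supplied separately. There is also no drug marker for mammalian cells, so transduced cells are identified or sorted by orange fluorescence. The associated publication concerns generating single-cell-derived knockout clones in mammalian cells.
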