Addgene plasmid #124772: LRG2.1-mOrange
Purpose: (Empty Backbone) 3rd generation lentiviral plasmid to co-express a guide RNA and mOrange
Depositing lab: Jason Sheltzer. Depositing organization: Cold Spring Harbor Laboratory. Publication: Generating Single Cell-Derived Knockout Clones in Mammalian Cells with CRISPR/Cas9. Giuliano CJ, Lin A, Girish V, Sheltzer JM. Curr Protoc Mol Biol. 2019 Sep;128(1):e100. doi: 10.1002/cpmb.100. PubMed 31503414.
Backbone
  Vector backbone: LRG2.1 (Addgene #108098)
  Modifications to backbone: The LRG2.1 plasmid in which GFP has been replaced with mOrange.
  Vector type: Mammalian Expression, Lentiviral, CRISPR
  Selectable markers: mOrange
Growth in bacteria
  Bacterial resistance: Ampicillin, 100 μg/mL
  Growth temperature: 37°C
  Growth strain: NEB Stable
  Copy number: High Copy
Terms and licenses: Academic/Nonprofit Terms; Industry Terms: Not Available to Industry
How to cite: LRG2.1-mOrange was a gift from Jason Sheltzer (Addgene plasmid # 124772 ; http://n2t.net/addgene:124772 ; RRID:Addgene_124772)
